>Addgene plasmid #18402 | T4 Lysozyme L84M WT* | addgene partial sequence | sequence record 24188 | 3primeUP
CTANTGNAAAAGCCCGCTCATTAGGCGGGCTCAGATCTGCTCATGTTTGACAGCTTATCATCGATAAGCT
TCGGCAATAAATTCTTGATATGTTTTCATATGTTTCCTTTAAATATTTTAATTAGTAATTGTCTATTCAA
GTAATTGTGAATATACTATCACAATTCCAAGAGAAAGTAAACAGCTTTATAGATTTTTATACGCGTCCCA
AGTGCCAGTTCTAAACGTTGTAATGACTCGTTTTGCGCGATTAGGTGTTTGATTATACCATCTACTTTTA
GCTAAGTTAACTGCTGCTTCATCCCAGCGTTTTTGTTGAAGCATACGTAAAGAGTTAGTAAATCCTGCCA
CACCGGTTTCTCCCATTTGGAAAACCATATTAATCAATGCAGCGCGACGAACCGCATCAAGAGAATCATA
AACCGGTTTCATTTTAGCATTTCTCAGAATTCCGCGAACAGCAGCATCAACATCCTGATTAAAGAGTTTT
TCAGCCTCATCTTTTGTAATTACACCATTAGTATTACGCCCAATAGCTTTATCTAATTCAGATTTAGCAG
CATTAAGTGATGGACTTTTTGTAAGCAAATGACCGATGCCAATAGTGTAATAGCCTTCTGTGTCTTTATA
GATTTTAAGTCTAAGACCTTCATCTATACGTAACATTTCAAATATATTCATAATACCTCCTAAGCATCGA
TGGATCCTGTTTCCTGTGTGAATTGTTATCCGCTCACAATTCCACACATTATACGAGCCGATGATTAATT
GTCAACAGGGGGATGGGGAGTAGCTGATCNGGTCCNGTGTGAANTGTN
