[The description below was written by a language model from this plasmid's Addgene catalogue record.]
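Description:
T4 Lysozyme L84M WT* is a bacterial expression plasmid built on the pHS1403 backbone (about 5 kb without insert) that carries a mutant version of the bacteriophage T4 lysozyme gene (gene e). It is maintained in E. coli as a high-copy plasmid under ampicillin selection. The record does not name the origin of replication, the promoter driving expression, or any fusion tags, and no feature table is provided, so these details cannot be stated from the available information.

The insert is roughly 600 bp and was placed between BamHI and HindIII sites, both of which remain intact, so the cassette can be excised or swapped. According to the depositor's notes, the BamHI site lies 27 bp from the start codon and the HindIII site 115 bp from the stop codon, meaning the cloned fragment includes short flanking untranslated regions around the coding sequence. The encoded protein carries a leucine-to-methionine substitution at position 84 in the "WT*" background. The record does not define WT*; in the T4 lysozyme literature, the term conventionally refers to the cysteine-free pseudo-wild-type protein used as a reference for mutational work.

T4 lysozyme is a classic model system for studying protein folding, stability and structure, and single-site variants such as this one are typically expressed in bacteria to produce protein for thermodynamic and crystallographic analysis. Methionine substitutions in particular are often used to probe core packing or to allow selenomethionine labelling, although the record does not state the specific purpose of this mutant.
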