Addgene plasmid #18402: T4 Lysozyme L84M WT*
Depositing lab: Brian Matthews. Depositing organization: University of Oregon.
Backbone
  Vector backbone: pHS1403
  Backbone size w/o insert (bp): 5000
  Vector type: Bacterial Expression
Growth in bacteria
  Bacterial resistance: Ampicillin, 100 μg/mL
  Growth temperature: 37°C
  Growth strain: DH5alpha
  Copy number: High Copy
Gene/Insert
  Gene/Insert name: T4 Lysozyme (alt name: NG12 TA)
  Species: Bacteriophage T4
  Insert size (bp): 600
  Mutation: L84M WT*
  GenBank ID: NP_049736
  Entrez Gene: e (a.k.a. T4p123)
  Cloning method: Restriction Enzyme; 5′ cloning site BamHI (not destroyed); 3′ cloning site HindIII (not destroyed)
  Sequencing primers: 5′ na; 3′ GGCGTATCACGAGGCCC
Terms and licenses: Academic/Nonprofit Terms; Industry Terms: Not Available to Industry
Depositor comments: The BamHI site is 27 bp from the ATG and the HindIII site is 115 bp from the stop.
How to cite: T4 Lysozyme L84M WT* was a gift from Brian Matthews (Addgene plasmid # 18402 ; http://n2t.net/addgene:18402 ; RRID:Addgene_18402)
